Addgene plasmid #161625: IDG_SCN3B_OE_1
Purpose: Overexpresses SCN3B
Depositing lab: Mike McManus. Depositing organization: University of California, San Francisco (UCSF).
Backbone
  Vector backbone: pLX304
  Vector type: Mammalian Expression
  Selectable markers: Blasticidin
Growth in bacteria
  Bacterial resistance: Ampicillin, 100 μg/mL
  Growth temperature: 30°C
  Growth strain: NEB Stable
  Copy number: Low Copy
Gene/Insert
  Gene/Insert name: SCN3B
  Species: H. sapiens (human)
  Entrez Gene: SCN3B (a.k.a. ATFB16, BRGDA7, HSA243396, SCNB3)
  Tag / fusion protein: V5 (C terminal on backbone)
  Cloning method: Gateway Cloning
Terms and licenses: Academic/Nonprofit Terms; Industry Terms: Not Available to Industry
How to cite: IDG_SCN3B_OE_1 was a gift from Mike McManus (Addgene plasmid # 161625 ; http://n2t.net/addgene:161625 ; RRID:Addgene_161625)
