[The description below was written by a language model from this plasmid's Addgene catalogue record and pLannotate feature annotations shown in this document.]
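Description:
IDG_SCN3B_OE_1 is a mammalian overexpression plasmid built on the pLX304 backbone. The catalogue lists it simply as a mammalian expression vector, but the annotated features show the architecture of a third-generation, self-inactivating HIV-1 lentiviral transfer vector. An RSV promoter fused to a truncated 5' LTR drives production of the genomic RNA. This is followed by the Ψ packaging signal with a short gag fragment, the Rev response element for Rev-dependent nuclear export, a cPPT/CTS, and a ΔU3 3' LTR that inactivates LTR promoter activity after integration. In bacteria the plasmid carries a ColE1/pUC-type origin and the β-lactamase gene for ampicillin selection. The record lists it as low copy and propagated in a recombination-deficient strain, as is common for LTR-containing plasmids. An f1 origin, an SV40 origin and poly(A) signal, and remnants of lac and T7/T3 elements are also present in the backbone.

The payload is the human SCN3B coding sequence, which encodes the voltage-gated sodium channel β3 subunit, an auxiliary protein that modulates channel gating kinetics. It was inserted by Gateway cloning, leaving attB1 and attB2 fragments flanking the ORF. Expression comes from the CMV immediate-early enhancer/promoter, and the ORF is followed by a backbone-encoded C-terminal V5 epitope tag for detection. A downstream WPRE enhances transcript stability and expression. Upstream of the CMV cassette, a separate human PGK promoter drives blasticidin S deaminase, allowing blasticidin selection of transfected or transduced cells. The stated purpose is overexpression of SCN3B; the record gives no further detail on specific applications.
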