Features (pLannotate 1.2.2; 32 found; start..end, strand, type, name):
      1..304     +  enhancer       CMV enhancer: human cytomegalovirus immediate early enhancer
    305..508     +  promoter       CMV promoter: human cytomegalovirus (CMV) immediate early promoter
    532..549     +  protein_bind   attB1 (fragment): mutant version of attB; core recombination site for the Gateway® BP reaction BP Clonase™
    558..1202    +  CDS            SCN3B: SCN3B_HUMAN - Also known as KIAA1158. Experimental evidence at protein level: Swiss-Prot protein existence level 1. Modulates channel gating kinetics. Causes unique persistent sodium currents. Inactivates the sodium channel opening more slowly than the subunit beta-1. Its association with NFASC may target the sodium channels to the nodes of Ranvier of developing axons and retain these channels at the nodes in mature myelinated axons (By similarity). From Homo sapiens (Human).
   1210..1227    -  protein_bind   attB2 (fragment): mutant version of attB; core recombination site for the Gateway® BP reaction BP Clonase™
   1230..1271    +  CDS            V5 tag: epitope tag from simian virus 5
   1313..1901    +  misc_feature   WPRE: woodchuck hepatitis virus posttranscriptional regulatory element
   1952..1971    +  misc_feature   cPPT/CTS (fragment): central polypurine tract and central termination sequence of HIV-1
   1973..2206    +  LTR            3' LTR (ΔU3): self-inactivating 3' long terminal repeat (LTR) from HIV-1
   2284..2405    +  polyA_signal   SV40 poly(A) signal: SV40 polyadenylation signal
   2445..2580    +  rep_origin     SV40 ori: SV40 origin of replication
   2601..2619    -  promoter       T7 promoter: promoter for bacteriophage T7 RNA polymerase
   2627..2782    +  CDS            lacZα (fragment): LacZα fragment of β-galactosidase; lacZ fragment
   2787..3215    +  rep_origin     f1 ori (sequence partly withheld): f1 bacteriophage origin of replication; arrow indicates direction of (+) strand synthesis
   3268..3372    +  promoter       AmpR promoter: bla
   3373..4233    +  CDS            AmpR: β-lactamase; bla; confers resistance to ampicillin, carbenicillin, and related antibiotics
   4404..4992    +  rep_origin     ori: high-copy-number ColE1/pMB1/pBR322/pUC origin of replication
   5175..5267    +  CDS            lacI (fragment): lac repressor; lacI; The lac repressor binds to the lac operator to inhibit transcription in E. coli. This inhibition can be relieved by adding lactose or isopropyl-β-D-thiogalactopyranoside (IPTG).
   5280..5301    +  protein_bind   CAP binding site: CAP binding activates transcription in the presence of cAMP. E. coli catabolite activator protein
   5316..5346    +  promoter       lac promoter: promoter for the E. coli lac operon
   5354..5370    +  protein_bind   lac operator: The lac repressor binds to the lac operator to inhibit transcription in E. coli. This inhibition can be relieved by adding lactose or isopropyl-β-D-thiogalactopyranoside (IPTG). lac repressor encoded by lacI
   5415..5433    +  promoter       T3 promoter: promoter for bacteriophage T3 RNA polymerase
   5461..5687    +  promoter       RSV promoter: Rous sarcoma virus enhancer/promoter
   5688..5868    +  LTR            5' LTR (truncated): truncated 5' long terminal repeat (LTR) from HIV-1
   5915..6040    +  misc_feature   HIV-1 Ψ: packaging signal of human immunodeficiency virus type 1
   6024..6387    +  CDS            HIV-1 gag (fragment): gag protein from human immunodeficiency virus 1; gag
   6533..6766    +  misc_feature   RRE: The Rev response element (RRE) of HIV-1 allows for Rev-dependent mRNA export from the nucleus to the cytoplasm.
   7143..7169    +  CDS            Rev (fragment): human immunodeficiency virus 1 (HIV-1) Rev protein; rev; enhances nuclear export of unspliced and incompletely spliced viral mRNAs
   7170..7670    +  promoter       hPGK promoter: human phosphoglycerate kinase 1 promoter
   7682..8077    +  CDS            BSD: blasticidin S deaminase; Aspergillus terreus BSD; confers resistance to blasticidin
   8137..8254    +  misc_feature   cPPT/CTS: central polypurine tract and central termination sequence of HIV-1
   8313..8370    +  enhancer       CMV enhancer (fragment): human cytomegalovirus immediate early enhancer
>Addgene plasmid #161625 | IDG_SCN3B_OE_1 | addgene full sequence | sequence record 319552 | Addgene NGS Result
CGTTACATAACTTACGGTAAATGGCCCGCCTGGCTGACCGCCCAACGACCCCCGCCCATTGACGTCAATA
ATGACGTATGTTCCCATAGTAACGCCAATAGGGACTTTCCATTGACGTCAATGGGTGGAGTATTTACGGT
AAACTGCCCACTTGGCAGTACATCAAGTGTATCATATGCCAAGTACGCCCCCTATTGACGTCAATGACGG
TAAATGGCCCGCCTGGCATTATGCCCAGTACATGACCTTATGGGACTTTCCTACTTGGCAGTACATCTAC
GTATTAGTCATCGCTATTACCATGGTGATGCGGTTTTGGCAGTACATCAATGGGCGTGGATAGCGGTTTG
ACTCACGGGGATTTCCAAGTCTCCACCCCATTGACGTCAATGGGAGTTTGTTTTGGCACCAAAATCAACG
GGACTTTCCAAAATGTCGTAACAACTCCGCCCCATTGACGCAAATGGGCGGTAGGCGTGTACGGTGGGAG
GTCTATATAAGCAGAGCTCTCTGGCTAACTGTCGGGATCAACAAGTTTGTACAAAAAAGTTGGCACCATG
CCTGCCTTCAATAGATTGTTTCCCCTGGCTTCTCTCGTGCTTATCTACTGGGTCAGTGTCTGCTTCCCTG
TGTGTGTGGAAGTGCCCTCGGAGACGGAGGCCGTGCAGGGCAACCCCATGAAGCTGCGCTGCATCTCCTG
CATGAAGAGAGAGGAGGTGGAGGCCACCACGGTGGTGGAATGGTTCTACAGGCCCGAGGGCGGTAAAGAT
TTCCTTATTTACGAGTATCGGAATGGCCACCAGGAGGTGGAGAGCCCCTTTCAGGGGCGCCTGCAGTGGA
ATGGCAGCAAGGACCTGCAGGACGTGTCCATCACTGTGCTCAACGTCACTCTGAACGACTCTGGCCTCTA
CACCTGCAATGTGTCCCGGGAGTTTGAGTTTGAGGCGCATCGGCCCTTTGTGAAGACGACGCGGCTGATC
CCCCTAAGAGTCACCGAGGAGGCTGGAGAGGACTTCACCTCTGTGGTCTCAGAAATCATGATGTACATCC
TTCTGGTCTTCCTCACCTTGTGGCTGCTCATCGAGATGATATATTGCTACAGAAAGGTCTCAAAAGCCGA
AGAGGCAGCCCAAGAAAACGCGTCTGACTACCTTGCCATCCCATCTGAGAACAAGGAGAACTCTGCGGTA
CCAGTGGAGGAATTGCCAACTTTCTTGTACAAAGTGGTTGGTAAGCCTATCCCTAACCCTCTCCTCGGTC
TCGATTCTACGTAGTAATGAGCTAGCGCTAACCGGTGGCGCGTTAAGTCGACAATCAACCTCTGGATTAC
AAAATTTGTGAAAGATTGACTGGTATTCTTAACTATGTTGCTCCTTTTACGCTATGTGGATACGCTGCTT
TAATGCCTTTGTATCATGCTATTGCTTCCCGTATGGCTTTCATTTTCTCCTCCTTGTATAAATCCTGGTT
GCTGTCTCTTTATGAGGAGTTGTGGCCCGTTGTCAGGCAACGTGGCGTGGTGTGCACTGTGTTTGCTGAC
GCAACCCCCACTGGTTGGGGCATTGCCACCACCTGTCAGCTCCTTTCCGGGACTTTCGCTTTCCCCCTCC
CTATTGCCACGGCGGAACTCATCGCCGCCTGCCTTGCCCGCTGCTGGACAGGGGCTCGGCTGTTGGGCAC
TGACAATTCCGTGGTGTTGTCGGGGAAATCATCGTCCTTTCCTTGGCTGCTCGCCTGTGTTGCCACCTGG
ATTCTGCGCGGGACGTCCTTCTGCTACGTCCCTTCGGCCCTCAATCCAGCGGACCTTCCTTCCCGCGGCC
TGCTGCCGGCTCTGCGGCCTCTTCCGCGTCTTCGCCTTCGCCCTCAGACGAGTCGGATCTCCCTTTGGGC
CGCCTCCCCGCGTCGACTTTAAGACCAATGACTTACAAGGCAGCTGTAGATCTTAGCCACTTTTTAAAAG
AAAAGGGGGGACTGGAAGGGCTAATTCACTCCCAACGAAGACAAGATCTGCTTTTTGCTTGTACTGGGTC
TCTCTGGTTAGACCAGATCTGAGCCTGGGAGCTCTCTGGCTAACTAGGGAACCCACTGCTTAAGCCTCAA
TAAAGCTTGCCTTGAGTGCTTCAAGTAGTGTGTGCCCGTCTGTTGTGTGACTCTGGTAACTAGAGATCCC
TCAGACCCTTTTAGTCAGTGTGGAAAATCTCTAGCAGTACGTATAGTAGTTCATGTCATCTTATTATTCA
GTATTTATAACTTGCAAAGAAATGAATATCAGAGAGTGAGAGGAACTTGTTTATTGCAGCTTATAATGGT
TACAAATAAAGCAATAGCATCACAAATTTCACAAATAAAGCATTTTTTTCACTGCATTCTAGTTGTGGTT
TGTCCAAACTCATCAATGTATCTTATCATGTCTGGCTCTAGCTATCCCGCCCCTAACTCCGCCCATCCCG
CCCCTAACTCCGCCCAGTTCCGCCCATTCTCCGCCCCATGGCTGACTAATTTTTTTTATTTATGCAGAGG
CCGAGGCCGCCTCGGCCTCTGAGCTATTCCAGAAGTAGTGAGGAGGCTTTTTTGGAGGCCTAGGGACGTA
CCCAATTCGCCCTATAGTGAGTCGTATTACGCGCGCTCACTGGCCGTCGTTTTACAACGTCGTGACTGGG
AAAACCCTGGCGTTACCCAACTTAATCGCCTTGCAGCACATCCCCCTTTCGCCAGCTGGCGTAATAGCGA
AGAGGCCCGCACCGATCGCCCTTCCCAACAGTTGCGCAGCCTGAATGGCGAATGGG
[124 nt withheld, positions 2787-2910]
C
[91 nt withheld, positions 2912-3002]
A
[49 nt withheld, positions 3004-3052]
CCTTTGACGTTGGAGTCCACGTTCTTT
[37 nt withheld, positions 3080-3116]
ACCCTATCTCGGTCTATTCTTTTGATTTATAAGGGATTTTGCCGATTTCGGCCTATTGGTTAAAAAATGA
GCTGATTTAACAAAAATTTAACGCGAATTTTAACAAAATATTAACGCTTACAATTTAGGTGGCACTTTTC
GGGGAAATGTGCGCGGAACCCCTATTTGTTTATTTTTCTAAATACATTCAAATATGTATCCGCTCATGAG
ACAATAACCCTGATAAATGCTTCAATAATATTGAAAAAGGAAGAGTATGAGTATTCAACATTTCCGTGTC
GCCCTTATTCCCTTTTTTGCGGCATTTTGCCTTCCTGTTTTTGCTCACCCAGAAACGCTGGTGAAAGTAA
AAGATGCTGAAGATCAGTTGGGTGCACGAGTGGGTTACATCGAACTGGATCTCAACAGCGGTAAGATCCT
TGAGAGTTTTCGCCCCGAAGAACGTTTTCCAATGATGAGCACTTTTAAAGTTCTGCTATGTGGCGCGGTA
TTATCCCGTATTGACGCCGGGCAAGAGCAACTCGGTCGCCGCATACACTATTCTCAGAATGACTTGGTTG
AGTACTCACCAGTCACAGAAAAGCATCTTACGGATGGCATGACAGTAAGAGAATTATGCAGTGCTGCCAT
AACCATGAGTGATAACACTGCGGCCAACTTACTTCTGACAACGATCGGAGGACCGAAGGAGCTAACCGCT
TTTTTGCACAACATGGGGGATCATGTAACTCGCCTTGATCGTTGGGAACCGGAGCTGAATGAAGCCATAC
CAAACGACGAGCGTGACACCACGATGCCTGTAGCAATGGCAACAACGTTGCGCAAACTATTAACTGGCGA
ACTACTTACTCTAGCTTCCCGGCAACAATTAATAGACTGGATGGAGGCGGATAAAGTTGCAGGACCACTT
CTGCGCTCGGCCCTTCCGGCTGGCTGGTTTATTGCTGATAAATCTGGAGCCGGTGAGCGTGGGTCTCGCG
GTATCATTGCAGCACTGGGGCCAGATGGTAAGCCCTCCCGTATCGTAGTTATCTACACGACGGGGAGTCA
GGCAACTATGGATGAACGAAATAGACAGATCGCTGAGATAGGTGCCTCACTGATTAAGCATTGGTAACTG
TCAGACCAAGTTTACTCATATATACTTTAGATTGATTTAAAACTTCATTTTTAATTTAAAAGGATCTAGG
TGAAGATCCTTTTTGATAATCTCATGACCAAAATCCCTTAACGTGAGTTTTCGTTCCACTGAGCGTCAGA
CCCCGTAGAAAAGATCAAAGGATCTTCTTGAGATCCTTTTTTTCTGCGCGTAATCTGCTGCTTGCAAACA
AAAAAACCACCGCTACCAGCGGTGGTTTGTTTGCCGGATCAAGAGCTACCAACTCTTTTTCCGAAGGTAA
CTGGCTTCAGCAGAGCGCAGATACCAAATACTGTTCTTCTAGTGTAGCCGTAGTTAGGCCACCACTTCAA
GAACTCTGTAGCACCGCCTACATACCTCGCTCTGCTAATCCTGTTACCAGTGGCTGCTGCCAGTGGCGAT
AAGTCGTGTCTTACCGGGTTGGACTCAAGACGATAGTTACCGGATAAGGCGCAGCGGTCGGGCTGAACGG
GGGGTTCGTGCACACAGCCCAGCTTGGAGCGAACGACCTACACCGAACTGAGATACCTACAGCGTGAGCT
ATGAGAAAGCGCCACGCTTCCCGAAGGGAGAAAGGCGGACAGGTATCCGGTAAGCGGCAGGGTCGGAACA
GGAGAGCGCACGAGGGAGCTTCCAGGGGGAAACGCCTGGTATCTTTATAGTCCTGTCGGGTTTCGCCACC
TCTGACTTGAGCGTCGATTTTTGTGATGCTCGTCAGGGGGGCGGAGCCTATGGAAAAACGCCAGCAACGC
GGCCTTTTTACGGTTCCTGGCCTTTTGCTGGCCTTTTGCTCACATGTTCTTTCCTGCGTTATCCCCTGAT
TCTGTGGATAACCGTATTACCGCCTTTGAGTGAGCTGATACCGCTCGCCGCAGCCGAACGACCGAGCGCA
GCGAGTCAGTGAGCGAGGAAGCGGAAGAGCGCCCAATACGCAAACCGCCTCTCCCCGCGCGTTGGCCGAT
TCATTAATGCAGCTGGCACGACAGGTTTCCCGACTGGAAAGCGGGCAGTGAGCGCAACGCAATTAATGTG
AGTTAGCTCACTCATTAGGCACCCCAGGCTTTACACTTTATGCTTCCGGCTCGTATGTTGTGTGGAATTG
TGAGCGGATAACAATTTCACACAGGAAACAGCTATGACCATGATTACGCCAAGCGCGCAATTAACCCTCA
CTAAAGGGAACAAAAGCTGGAGCTGCAAGCTTAATGTAGTCTTATGCAATACTCTTGTAGTCTTGCAACA
TGGTAACGATGAGTTAGCAACATGCCTTACAAGGAGAGAAAAAGCACCGTGCATGCCGATTGGTGGAAGT
AAGGTGGTACGATCGTGCCTTATTAGGAAGGCAACAGACGGGTCTGACATGGATTGGACGAACCACTGAA
TTGCCGCATTGCAGAGATATTGTATTTAAGTGCCTAGCTCGATACATAAACGGGTCTCTCTGGTTAGACC
AGATCTGAGCCTGGGAGCTCTCTGGCTAACTAGGGAACCCACTGCTTAAGCCTCAATAAAGCTTGCCTTG
AGTGCTTCAAGTAGTGTGTGCCCGTCTGTTGTGTGACTCTGGTAACTAGAGATCCCTCAGACCCTTTTAG
TCAGTGTGGAAAATCTCTAGCAGTGGCGCCCGAACAGGGACTTGAAAGCGAAAGGGAAACCAGAGGAGCT
CTCTCGACGCAGGACTCGGCTTGCTGAAGCGCGCACGGCAAGAGGCGAGGGGCGGCGACTGGTGAGTACG
CCAAAAATTTTGACTAGCGGAGGCTAGAAGGAGAGAGATGGGTGCGAGAGCGTCAGTATTAAGCGGGGGA
GAATTAGATCGCGATGGGAAAAAATTCGGTTAAGGCCAGGGGGAAAGAAAAAATATAAATTAAAACATAT
AGTATGGGCAAGCAGGGAGCTAGAACGATTCGCAGTTAATCCTGGCCTGTTAGAAACATCAGAAGGCTGT
AGACAAATACTGGGACAGCTACAACCATCCCTTCAGACAGGATCAGAAGAACTTAGATCATTATATAATA
CAGTAGCAACCCTCTATTGTGTGCATCAAAGGATAGAGATAAAAGACACCAAGGAAGCTTTAGACAAGAT
AGAGGAAGAGCAAAACAAAAGTAAGACCACCGCACAGCAAGCGGCCGCTGATCTTCAGACCTGGAGGAGG
AGATATGAGGGACAATTGGAGAAGTGAATTATATAAATATAAAGTAGTAAAAATTGAACCATTAGGAGTA
GCACCCACCAAGGCAAAGAGAAGAGTGGTGCAGAGAGAAAAAAGAGCAGTGGGAATAGGAGCTTTGTTCC
TTGGGTTCTTGGGAGCAGCAGGAAGCACTATGGGCGCAGCGTCAATGACGCTGACGGTACAGGCCAGACA
ATTATTGTCTGGTATAGTGCAGCAGCAGAACAATTTGCTGAGGGCTATTGAGGCGCAACAGCATCTGTTG
CAACTCACAGTCTGGGGCATCAAGCAGCTCCAGGCAAGAATCCTGGCTGTGGAAAGATACCTAAAGGATC
AACAGCTCCTGGGGATTTGGGGTTGCTCTGGAAAACTCATTTGCACCACTGCTGTGCCTTGGAATGCTAG
TTGGAGTAATAAATCTCTGGAACAGATTTGGAATCACACGACCTGGATGGAGTGGGACAGAGAAATTAAC
AATTACACAAGCTTAATACACTCCTTAATTGAAGAATCGCAAAACCAGCAAGAAAAGAATGAACAAGAAT
TATTGGAATTAGATAAATGGGCAAGTTTGTGGAATTGGTTTAACATAACAAATTGGCTGTGGTATATAAA
ATTATTCATAATGATAGTAGGAGGCTTGGTAGGTTTAAGAATAGTTTTTGCTGTACTTTCTATAGTGAAT
AGAGTTAGGCAGGGATATTCACCATTATCGTTTCAGACCCACCTCCCAACCCCGAGGGGACCCTTGCGCC
TTTTCCAAGGCAGCCCTGGGTTTGCGCAGGGACGCGGCTGCTCTGGGCGTGGTTCCGGGAAACGCAGCGG
CGCCGACCCTGGGTCTCGCACATTCTTCACGTCCGTTCGCAGCGTCACCCGGATCTTCGCCGCTACCCTT
GTGGGCCCCCCGGCGACGCTTCCTGCTCCGCCCCTAAGTCGGGAAGGTTCCTTGCGGTTCGCGGCGTGCC
GGACGTGACAAACGGAAGCCGCACGTCTCACTAGTACCCTCGCAGACGGACAGCGCCAGGGAGCAATGGC
AGCGCGCCGACCGCGATGGGCTGTGGCCAATAGCGGCTGCTCAGCAGGGCGCGCCGAGAGCAGCGGCCGG
GAAGGGGCGGTGCGGGAGGCGGGGTGTGGGGCGGTAGTGTGGGCCCTGTTCCTGCCCGCGCGGTGTTCCG
CATTCTGCAAGCCTCCGGAGCGCACGTCGGCAGTCGGCTCCCTCGTTGACCGAATCACCGACCTCTCTCC
CCAGGGGGTACCACCATGGCCAAGCCTTTGTCTCAAGAAGAATCCACCCTCATTGAAAGAGCAACGGCTA
CAATCAACAGCATCCCCATCTCTGAAGACTACAGCGTCGCCAGCGCAGCTCTCTCTAGCGACGGCCGCAT
CTTCACTGGTGTCAATGTATATCATTTTACTGGGGGACCTTGTGCAGAACTCGTGGTGCTGGGCACTGCT
GCTGCTGCGGCAGCTGGCAACCTGACTTGTATCGTCGCGATCGGAAATGAGAACAGGGGCATCTTGAGCC
CCTGCGGACGGTGCCGACAGGTGCTTCTCGATCTGCATCCTGGGATCAAAGCCATAGTGAAGGACAGTGA
TGGACAGCCGACGGCAGTTGGGATTCGTGAATTGCTGCCCTCTGGTTATGTGTGGGAGGGCCTGCAGCTG
CAGTAGTAAGAATTCTAGATCTTGAGACAAATGGCAGTATTCATCCACAATTTTAAAAGAAAAGGGGGGA
TTGGGGGGTACAGTGCAGGGGAAAGAATAGTAGACATAATAGCAACAGACATACAAACTAAAGAATTACA
AAAACAAATTACAAAAATTCAAAATTTTCGGGTTTATTACAGGGACAGCAGAGATCCACTTTGGCGCCGG
CTCGAGGGGGCCCGGGGTTATTAATAGTAATCAATTACGGGGTCATTAGTTCATAGCCCATATATGGAGT
TCCG
