>Addgene plasmid #161625 | IDG_SCN3B_OE_1 | depositor partial sequence | sequence record 313324 | Partial Sequence
ATGCCTGCCTTCAATAGATTGTTTCCCCTGGCTTCTCTCGTGCTTATCTACTGGGTCAGTGTCTGCTTCC
CTGTGTGTGTGGAAGTGCCCTCGGAGACGGAGGCCGTGCAGGGCAACCCCATGAAGCTGCGCTGCATCTC
CTGCATGAAGAGAGAGGAGGTGGAGGCCACCACGGTGGTGGAATGGTTCTACAGGCCCGAGGGCGGTAAA
GATTTCCTTATTTACGAGTATCGGAATGGCCACCAGGAGGTGGAGAGCCCCTTTCAGGGGCGCCTGCAGT
GGAATGGCAGCAAGGACCTGCAGGACGTGTCCATCACTGTGCTCAACGTCACTCTGAACGACTCTGGCCT
CTACACCTGCAATGTGTCCCGGGAGTTTGAGTTTGAGGCGCATCGGCCCTTTGTGAAGACGACGCGGCTG
ATCCCCCTAAGAGTCACCGAGGAGGCTGGAGAGGACTTCACCTCTGTGGTCTCAGAAATCATGATGTACA
TCCTTCTGGTCTTCCTCACCTTGTGGCTGCTCATCGAGATGATATATTGCTACAGAAAGGTCTCAAAAGC
CGAAGAGGCAGCCCAAGAAAACGCGTCTGACTACCTTGCCATCCCATCTGAGAACAAGGAGAACTCTGCG
GTACCAGTGGAGGAATTGCCAACTTTCTTGTACAAAGTGGTTGGTAAGCCTATCCCTAACCCTCTCCTCG
GTCTCGATTCTACGTAG
